Addgene plasmid #187537: pCAe-2
Purpose: (Empty Backbone) uLoop Even receiver from pAN set (pCAMBIA-derived), position 2
Depositing lab: Bernardo Pollak. Publication: Universal loop assembly: open, efficient and cross-kingdom DNA fabrication. Pollak B, Matute T, Nunez I, Cerda A, Lopez C, Vargas V, Kan A, Bielinski V, von Dassow P, Dupont CL, Federici F. Synth Biol (Oxf). 2020;5(1):ysaa001. doi: 10.1093/synbio/ysaa001. Epub 2020 Feb 5. PubMed 32161816.
Backbone
  Vector backbone: pCA
  Vector type: Synthetic Biology
Growth in bacteria
  Bacterial resistance: Spectinomycin, 50 μg/mL
  Growth temperature: 37°C
  Growth strain: DH5alpha
  Copy number: Low Copy
Gene/Insert
  Gene/Insert name: None
How to cite: pCAe-2 was a gift from Bernardo Pollak (Addgene plasmid # 187537)
