[The description below was written by a language model from this plasmid's Addgene catalogue record and pLannotate feature annotations shown in this document.]
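Description:
pCAe-2 is an empty receiver backbone from the universal Loop (uLoop) assembly system, a recursive Type IIS cloning scheme in which transcription units and then multigene constructs are built by alternating between "odd" and "even" levels of receiver plasmids. It is the even-level receiver for position 2 of its set, meaning that parts assembled into it are destined to occupy the second slot when four even-level plasmids are combined at the next odd level. The catalogue describes it as a synthetic biology vector on the pCA backbone, part of the pAN set and pCAMBIA-derived. It carries no insert.

The annotated sequence record is compact (about 2.7 kb). It shows a lacZα cassette in reverse orientation, comprising a lacZα fragment with pUC-type multiple cloning site sequence, the lac operator, lac promoter and CAP binding site, plus a short lacI remnant. In receiver vectors of this kind, such a cassette typically serves as a blue/white screening marker that is displaced by the incoming assembly, although the flanking Type IIS sites and overhangs are not annotated in the table. Selection in E. coli is through aadA, which confers spectinomycin (and streptomycin) resistance, matching the catalogue entry. Replication relies on a ColE1/pMB1-type origin, with a bom fragment from pBR322 nearby. The annotation tool labels this origin as high copy, whereas the catalogue lists the plasmid as low copy. A short Tn5 transposase fragment is also detected, probably a cloning remnant. No T-DNA borders, pVS1 replicon or other Agrobacterium-related elements expected of a full pCAMBIA binary vector are annotated, so the record does not document plant transformation functions.
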