Features (pLannotate 1.2.2; 11 found; start..end, strand, type, name):
    140..239     +  misc_feature   bom (fragment): basis of mobility region from pBR322
    245..402     -  CDS            lacZα (fragment): LacZα fragment of β-galactosidase; lacZ fragment
    399..455     +  misc_feature   MCS: pUC18/19 multiple cloning site
    492..508     -  protein_bind   lac operator: The lac repressor binds to the lac operator to inhibit transcription in E. coli. This inhibition can be relieved by adding lactose or isopropyl-β-D-thiogalactopyranoside (IPTG). lac repressor encoded by lacI
    516..546     -  promoter       lac promoter: promoter for the E. coli lac operon
    561..582     -  protein_bind   CAP binding site: CAP binding activates transcription in the presence of cAMP. E. coli catabolite activator protein
    595..637     -  CDS            lacI (fragment): lac repressor; lacI; The lac repressor binds to the lac operator to inhibit transcription in E. coli. This inhibition can be relieved by adding lactose or isopropyl-β-D-thiogalactopyranoside (IPTG).
    926..958     +  misc_feature   MCS (fragment): pUC18/19 multiple cloning site
    959..1075    +  CDS            tnpA (fragment): TN5P_ECOLX - Also known as tnp. Experimental evidence at protein level: Swiss-Prot protein existence level 1. Mediates transposition of transposon Tn5 by a 'cut and paste' mechanism. First, the monomeric transposase binds the 19 bp inverted DNA repeats flanking the transposon. Then, dimerization of the DNA- bound transposase creates a synaptic DNA complex. After nicking of the first DNA strand, excision of the transposon proceeds through a series of intermediates. The transposase then mediates the insertion of the transposon at a new site by strand transfer. The activity of the wild- type tran
   1107..1895    +  CDS            aadA: S3AD_ECOLX - Experimental evidence at protein level: Swiss-Prot protein existence level 1. Mediates bacterial resistance to the antibiotics streptomycin and spectinomycin. From Escherichia coli.
   1989..2577    +  rep_origin     ori: high-copy-number ColE1/pMB1/pBR322/pUC origin of replication
>Addgene plasmid #187537 | pCAe-2 | addgene full sequence | sequence record 368757 | Addgene NGS Result
GTGGTAATCTATGTATCCTGGGGTGGTCTCACATTTACCTGAAGAGCGTGCTCACTAGTGTCACAGCTTG
TCTGTAAGCGGATGCCGGGAGCAGACAAGCCCGTCAGGGCGCGTCAGCGGGTGTTGGCGGGTGTCGGGGC
TGGCTTAACTATGCGGCATCAGAGCAGATTGTACTGAGAGTGCACCATATGCGGTGTGAAATACCGCACA
GATGCGTAAGGAGAAAATACCGCATCAGGCGCCATTCGCCATTCAGGCTGCGCAACTGTTGGGAAGGGCG
ATCGGTGCGGGCCTCTTCGCTATTACGCCAGCTGGCGAAAGGGGGATGTGCTGCAAGGCGATTAAGTTGG
GTAACGCCAGGGTTTTCCCAGTCACGACGTTGTAAAACGACGGCCAGTGAATTCGAGCTCGGTACCCGGG
GATCCTCTAGAGTCGACCTGCAGGCATGCAAGCTTGGCGTAATCATGGTCATAGCTGTTTCCTGTGTGAA
ATTGTTATCCGCTCACAATTCCACACAACATACGAGCCGGAAGCATAAAGTGTAAAGCCTGGGGTGCCTA
ATGAGTGAGCTAACTCACATTAATTGCGTTGCGCTCACTGCCCGCTTTCCAGTCGGGAAACCTGTCGTGC
CAGCTGCGCTGTCAAGCTCTTCACATTAGTATGAGACCTCGGAGACGAGACGAGACAGCCTGAGAATGGA
TGCGAGTAATGAGCTCGGCACAAAATCACCACTCGATACAGGCAGCCCATCAGTCCGGGACGGCGTCAGC
GGGAGAGCCGTTGTAAGGCGGCAGACTTTGCTCATGTTACCGATGCTATTCGGAAGAACGGCAACTAAGC
TGCCGGGTTTGAAACACGGATGATCTCGCGGAGGGTAGCATGTTGATTGTAACGATGACAGAGCGTTGCT
GCCTGTGATCACCGCTCCTCTAGAGTCGACTTGCAGGCATGCAAGCTTAGCAAGCGAACCGGAATTGCCA
GCTGGGGCGCCCTCTGGTAAGGTTGGGAAGCCCTGCAAAGTAAACTGGATGGCTTTCTTGCCGCCAAGGA
TCTGATGGCGCAGGGGATCAATATCTGATCAAGAGACAGGATGAGGATCGTTTCGCATGAGGGAAGCGGT
GATCGCCGAAGTATCGACTCAACTATCAGAGGTAGTTGGCGTCATCGAGCGCCATCTCGAACCGACGTTG
CTGGCCGTACATTTGTACGGCTCCGCAGTGGATGGCGGCCTGAAGCCACACAGTGATATTGATTTGCTGG
TTACGGTGACCGTAAGGCTTGATGAAACAACGCGGCGAGCTTTGATCAACGACCTTTTGGAAACTTCGGC
TTCCCCTGGAGAGAGTGAGATTCTCCGCGCTGTAGAAGTCACCATTGTTGTGCACGACGACATCATTCCG
TGGCGTTATCCAGCTAAGCGCGAACTGCAATTTGGAGAATGGCAGCGCAATGACATTCTTGCTGGTATCT
TCGAGCCAGCCACGATCGACATTGATCTGGCTATCTTGCTGACAAAAGCAAGAGAACATAGCGTTGCCTT
GGTAGGTCCAGCGGCGGAGGAACTCTTTGATCCGGTTCCTGAACAGGATCTATTTGAGGCGCTAAATGAA
ACCTTAACGCTATGGAACTCGCCGCCCGACTGGGCTGGCGATGAGCGAAATGTAGTGCTTACGTTGTCCC
GCATTTGGTACAGCGCAGTAACCGGCAAAATCGCGCCGAAGGATGTCGCTGCCGACTGGGCAATGGAGCG
CCTGCCGGCCCAGTATCAGCCCGTCATACTTGAAGCTAGACAGGCTTATCTTGGACAAGAAGAAGATCGC
TTGGCCTCGCGCGCAGATCAGTTGGAAGAATTTGTCCACTACGTGAAAGGCGAGATCACCAAGGTAGTCG
GCAAATAATAATCACCTAGAATGCATGACCAAAATCCCTTAACGTGAGTTTTCGTTCCACTGAGCGTCAG
ACCCCGTAGAAAAGATCAAAGGATCTTCTTGAGATCCTTTTTTTCTGCGCGTAATCTGCTGCTTGCAAAC
AAAAAAACCACCGCTACCAGCGGTGGTTTGTTTGCCGGATCAAGAGCTACCAACTCTTTTTCCGAAGGTA
ACTGGCTTCAGCAGAGCGCAGATACCAAATACTGTCCTTCTAGTGTAGCCGTAGTTAGGCCACCACTTCA
AGAACTCTGTAGCACCGCCTACATACCTCGCTCTGCTAATCCTGTTACCAGTGGCTGCTGCCAGTGGCGA
TAAGTCGTGTCTTACCGGGTTGGACTCAAGACGATAGTTACCGGATAAGGCGCAGCGGTCGGGCTGAACG
GGGGGTTCGTGCACACAGCCCAGCTTGGAGCGAACGACCTACACCGAACTGAGATACCTACAGCGTGAGC
TATGAGAAAGCGCCACGCTTCCCGAAGGGAGAAAGGCGGACAGGTATCCGGTAAGCGGCAGGGTCGGAAC
AGGAGAGCGCACGAGGGAGCTTCCAGGGGGAAACGCCTGGTATCTTTATAGTCCTGTCGGGTTTCGCCAC
CTCTGACTTGAGCGTCGATTTTTGTGATGCTCGTCAGGGGGGCGGAGCCTATGGAAAAACGCCAGCAACG
CGGCCTTTTTACGGTTCCTGGCCTTTTGCTGGCCTTTTGCTCACATGTTCTTTCCTGCGTTATCCCCTGA
TTCTGTGGGTGGAAGGGCTCGGAGTT
